Addgene plasmid #56225: mIFP-Keratin-17
Purpose: Note- This plasmid contains Keratin 18. Localization: Intermediate Filaments, Excitation: 683, Emission: 704
Depositing lab: Michael Davidson. Depositing organization: Florida State University, Tallahassee. Publication: A naturally monomeric infrared fluorescent protein for protein labeling in vivo. Yu D, Baird MA, Allen JR, Howe ES, Klassen MP, Reade A, Makhijani K, Song Y, Liu S, Murthy Z, Zhang SQ, Weiner OD, Kornberg TB, Jan YN, Davidson MW, Shu X. Nat Methods. 2015 Aug;12(8):763-765. doi: 10.1038/nmeth.3447. Epub 2015 Jun 22. PubMed 26098020.
Backbone
  Vector backbone: mIFP
  Backbone size w/o insert (bp): 4750
  Vector type: Mammalian Expression
  Selectable markers: Neomycin (select with G418)
Growth in bacteria
  Bacterial resistance: Kanamycin, 50 μg/mL
  Growth temperature: 37°C
  Growth strain: DH5alpha
  Copy number: High Copy
Gene/Insert
  Gene/Insert name: Keratin (alt name: NM_199187.1)
  Species: H. sapiens (human)
  Mutation: V282L
  Entrez Gene: KRT18 (a.k.a. CK-18, CYK18, K18)
  Promoter: CMV
  Tag / fusion protein: mIFP
  Cloning method: Unknown
  Sequencing primers: 5′ CMV-F; 3′ SV40pA-R
Terms and licenses: Academic/Nonprofit Terms; Industry Terms
Depositor comments: . Excitation = 683; Emission = 704
How to cite: mIFP-Keratin-17 was a gift from Michael Davidson (Addgene plasmid # 56225 ; http://n2t.net/addgene:56225 ; RRID:Addgene_56225)
