[The description below was written by a language model from this plasmid's Addgene catalogue record.]
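Description:
mIFP-Keratin-17 is a mammalian expression plasmid encoding a fusion between human keratin and the monomeric infrared fluorescent protein mIFP. It is built on an mIFP vector backbone of about 4.75 kb before the insert is added. Despite the name, the record explicitly notes that the insert is keratin 18 (KRT18, also called CK-18 or K18), not keratin 17; the "17" may instead refer to something else, such as a linker length, but the record does not explain it. The keratin sequence carries a V282L substitution relative to the reference transcript. Expression is driven by the CMV promoter, a strong constitutive promoter in most mammalian cell lines, and the listed 3′ sequencing primer implies an SV40 polyadenylation signal downstream of the fusion. The record does not state the orientation of the tag relative to keratin or the cloning sites used, and no feature table is provided.

In bacteria the plasmid is maintained at high copy under kanamycin selection, and in mammalian cells a neomycin resistance marker allows G418 selection of stable transfectants. This dual selection is typical of vectors in which a single resistance gene serves both hosts.

The construct serves as a localization marker for intermediate filaments. The keratin 18 moiety incorporates into the keratin filament network, so the cytoskeletal structure can be imaged in the near-infrared, with excitation at 683 nm and emission at 704 nm. This spectral range is well separated from common green and red fluorescent proteins, which makes the fusion suited to multicolour imaging. It also demonstrates that mIFP, as a monomer, can label filamentous proteins.
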