>Addgene plasmid #56225 | mIFP-Keratin-17 | depositor partial sequence | sequence record 87124 | insert sequence
CTCATGCTACTGACGTCAGATCCGCTAGCACCATGAGCTTCACCACTCGCTCCACCTTCTCCACCAACTA
CCGGTCCCTGGGCTCTGTCCAGGCGCCCAGCTACGGCGCCCGGCCGGTCAGCAGCGCGGCCAGCGTCTAT
GCAGGCGCTGGGGGCTCTGGTTCCCGGATCTCCGTGTCCCGCTCCACCAGCTTCAGGGGCGGCATGGGGT
CCGGGGGCCTGGCCACCGGGATAGCCGGGGGTCTGGCAGGAATGGGAGGCATCCAGAACGAGAAGGAGAC
CATGCAAAGCCTGAACGACCGCCTGGCCTCTTACCTGGACAGAGTGAGGAGCCTGGAGACCGAGAACCGG
AGGCTGGAGAGCAAAATCCGGGAGCACTTGGAGAAGAAGGGACCCCAGGTCAGAGACTGGAGCCATTACT
TCAAGATCATCGAGGACCTGAGGGCTCAGATCTTCGCAAATACTGTGGACAATGCCCGCATCGTTCTGCA
GATTGACAATGCCCGTCTTGCTGCTGATGACTTTAGAGTCAAGTATGAGACAGAGCTGGCCATGCGCCAG
TCTGTGGAGAACGACATCCATGGGCTCCGCAAGGTCATTGATGACACCAATATCACACGACTGCAGCTGG
AGACAGAGATCGAGGCTCTCAAGGAGGAGCTGCTCTTCATGAAGAAGAACCACGAAGAGGAAGTAAAAGG
CCTACAAGCCCAGATTGCCAGCTCTGGGTTGACCGTGGAGGTAGATGCCCCCAAATCTCAGGACCTCGCC
AAGATCATGGCAGACATCCGGGCCCAATATGACGAGCTGGCTCGGAAGAACCGAGAGGAGCTAGACAAGT
ACTGGTCTCAGCAGATTGAGGAGAGCACCACAGTGCTCACCACACAGTCTGCTGAGGTTGGAGCTGCTGA
GACGACGCTCACAGAGCTGAGACGTACAGTCCAGTCCTTGGAGATCGACCTGGACTCCATGAGAAATCTG
AAGGCCAGCTTGGAGAACAGCCTGAGGGAGGTGGAGGCCCGCTACGCCCTACAGATGGAGCAGCTCAACG
GGATCCTGCTGCACCTTGAGTCAGAGCTGGCACAGACCCGGGCAGAGGGACAGCGCCAGGCCCAGGAGTA
TGAGGCCCTGCTGAACATCAAGGTCAAGCTGGAGGCTGAGATCGCCACCTACCGCCGCCTGCTGGAAGAT
GGCGAGGACTTTAATCTTGGTGATGCCTTGGACAGCAGCAACTCCATGCAAACCATCCAAAAGACCACCA
CCCGCCGGATAGTGGATGGCAAAGTGGTGTCTGAGACCAATGACACCAAAGTTCTGAGGCATCGAATTCT
GCAGTCGACGGTACCGCGGGCCCGGGATCCACCGGTCGCCACCATGTCGGTACCGCTGACTACCTCAGCA
TTCGGCCACGCGTTTCTGGCTAACTGTGAACGCGAGCAGATCCACCTGGCGGGCTCCATTCAGCCGCACG
GTATCCTGCTGGCTGTGAAAGAGCCGGACAACGTGGTGATCCAGGCTTCTATTAACGCTGCGGAGTTCCT
GAACACCAACTCTGTTGTTGGCCGTCCGCTGCGTGACCTGGGCGGCGATCTGCCTTTGCAGATCCTGCCG
CACCTGAACGGCCCGCTGCACCTGGCTCCGATGACCCTGCGTTGTACCGTGGGTTCTCCGCCGCGTCGTG
TGGACTGTACCATTCATCGTCCGTCTAACGGCGGCCTGATCGTAGAACTGGAACCAGCAACCAAGACCAC
TAACATTGCGCCGGCTCTGGACGGTGCGTTTCATCGTATCACTTCTTCATCCTCCCTGATGGGCCTGTGT
GACGAAACCGCGACTATTATCCGTGAGATTACTGGCTACGACCGTGTGATGGTAGTACGTTTCGATGAAG
AGGGTAATGGCGAAATTCTGTCCGAACGTCGTCGTGCGGACCTGGAAGCGTTCCTGGGTAACCGCTACCC
GGCGTCTACTATTCCGCAGATCGCTCGTCGCCTGTACGAACATAACCGTGTTCGCCTGCTGGTAGATGTG
AACTATACTCCGGTTCCGCTACAGCCGCGCATCAGCCCGCTGAACGGTCGTGATCTGGATATGTCCCTGT
CTTGCCTGCGCTCTATGTCCCCGATCCACCAGAAATACATGCAGGACATGGGCGTTGGCGCGACCCTGGT
TTGCTCTCTGATGGTGTCTGGTCGTCTGTGGGGTCTGATCGCTTGCCACCACTACGAACCGCGCTTCGTT
CCGTTCCACATTCGCGCTGCTGGCGAAGCGCTGGCGGAAACTTGTGCGATCCGCATCGCGACGCTGGAGA
GCTTTGCACAGTCTCAGTCCAAATGAGCGGCCGCGACTCTAGATCATAATCAGCCATACCACATTGTAGA
AGTAGGCC
