>Addgene plasmid #56225 | mIFP-Keratin-17 | addgene partial sequence | sequence record 131800 | mIFP-R 5'-GGTGTTCAGGAACTCCGCAG-3'
GCTCTTTCACAGCCAGCAGGATACCGTGCGGCTGAATGGAGCCCGCCAGGTGGATCTGCTCGCGTTCACA
GTTAGCCAGAAACGCGTGGCCGAATGCTGAGGTAGTCAGCGGTACCGACATGGTGGCGACCGGTGGATCC
CGGGCCCGCGGTACCGTCGACTGCAGAATTCGATGCCTCAGAACTTTGGTGTCATTGGTCTCAGACACCA
CTTTGCCATCCACTATCCGGCGGGTGGTGGTCTTTTGGATGGTTTGCATGGAGTTGCTGCTGTCCAAGGC
ATCACCAAGATTAAAGTCCTCGCCATCTTCCAGCAGGCGGCGGTAGGTGGCGATCTCAGCCTCCAGCTTG
ACCTTGATGTTCAGCAGGGCCTCATACTCCTGGGCCTGGCGCTGTCCCTCTGCCCGGGTCTGTGCCAGCT
CTGACTCAAGGTGCAGCAGGATCCCGTTGAGCTGCTCCATCTGTAGGGCGTAGCGGGCCTCCACCTCCCT
CAGGCTGTTCTCCAAGCTGGCCTTCAGATTTCTCATGGAGTCCAGGTCGATCTCCAAGGACTGGACTGTA
CGTCTCAGCTCTGTGAGCGTCGTCTCAGCAGCTCCAACCTCAGCAGACTGTGTGGTGAGCACTGTGGTGC
TCTCCTCAATCTGCTGAGACCAGTACTTGTCTAGCTCCTCTCGGTTCTTCCGAGCCAGCTCGTCATATTG
GGCCCGGATGTCTGCCATGATCTTGGCGAGGTCCTGAGATTTGGGGGCATCTACCTCCACGGTCAACCCA
GAGCTGGCAATCTGGGCTTGTAGGCCTTTTACTTCCTCTTCGTGGTTCTTCTTCATGA
